>Addgene plasmid #217985 | H6Gb1-CREB(1-280) A50C,C90A | addgene full sequence | sequence record 436001 | Addgene NGS Result
TCATGCGCACCCGTGGGGCCGCCATGCCGGCGATAATGGCCTGCTTCTCGCCGAAACGTTTGGTGGCGGG
ACCAGTGACGAAGGCTTGAGCGAGGGCGTGCAAGATTCCGAATACCGCAAGCGACAGGCCGATCATCGTC
GCGCTCCAGCGAAAGCGGTCCTCGCCGAAAATGACCCAGAGCGCTGCCGGCACCTGTCCTACGAGTTGCA
TGATAAAGAAGACAGTCATAAGTGCGGCGACGATAGTCATGCCCCGCGCCCACCGGAAGGAGCTGACTGG
GTTGAAGGCTCTCAAGGGCATCGGTCGAGATCCCGGTGCCTAATGAGTGAGCTAACTTACATTAATTGCG
TTGCGCTCACTGCCCGCTTTCCAGTCGGGAAACCTGTCGTGCCAGCTGCATTAATGAATCGGCCAACGCG
CGGGGAGAGGCGGTTTGCGTATTGGGCGCCAGGGTGGTTTTTCTTTTCACCAGTGAGACGGGCAACAGCT
GATTGCCCTTCACCGCCTGGCCCTGAGAGAGTTGCAGCAAGCGGTCCACGCTGGTTTGTCCCAGCAGGCG
AAAATCCTGTTTGATGGTGGTTAACGGCGGGATATAACATGAGCTGTCTTCGGTATCGTCGTATCCCACT
ACCGAGATATCCGCACCAACGCGCAGCCCGGACTCGGTAATGGCGCGCATTGCGCCCAGCGCCATCTGAT
CGTTGGCAACCAGCATCGCAGTGGGAACGATGCCCTCATTCAGCATTTGCATGGTTTGTTGAAAACCGGA
CATGGCACTCCAGTCGCCTTCCCGTTCCGCTATCGGCTGAATTTGATTGCGAGTGAGATATTTATGCCAG
CCAGCCAGACGCAGACGCGCCGAGACAGAACTTAATGGGCCCGCTAACAGCGCGATTTGCTGGTGACCCA
ATGCGACCAGATGCTCCACGCCCAGTCGCGTACCGTCTTCATGGGAGAAAATAATACTGTTGATGGGTGT
CTGGTCAGAGACATCAAGAAATAACGCCGGAACATTAGTGCAGGCAGCTTCCACAGCAATGGCATCCTGG
TCATCCAGCGGATAGTTAATGATCAGCCCACTGACGCGTTGCGCGAGAAGATTGTGCACCGCCGCTTTAC
AGGCTTCGACGCCGCTTCGTTCTACCATCGACACCACCACGCTGGCACCCAGTTGATCGGCGCGAGATTT
AATCGCCGCGACAATTTGCGACGGCGCGTGCAGGGCCAGACTGGAGGTGGCAACGCCAATCAGCAACGAC
TGTTTGCCCGCCAGTTGTTGTGCCACGCGGTTGGGAATGTAATTCAGCTCCGCCATCGCCGCTTCCACTT
TTTCCCGCGTTTTCGCAGAAACGTGGCTGGCCTGGTTCACCACGCGGGAAACGGTCTGATAAGAGACACC
GGCATACTCTGCGACATCGTATAACGTTACTGGTTTCACATTCACCACCCTGAATTGACTCTCTTCCGGG
CGCTATCATGCCATACCGCGAAAGGTTTTGCGCCATTCGATGGTGTCCGGGATCTCGACGCTCTCCCTTA
TGCGACTCCTGCATTAGGAAGCAGCCCAGTAGTAGGTTGAGGCCGTTGAGCACCGCCGCCGCAAGGAATG
GTGCATGCAAGGAGATGGCGCCCAACAGTCCCCCGGCCACGGGGCCTGCCACCATACCCACGCCGAAACA
AGCGCTCATGAGCCCGAAGTGGCGAGCCCGATCTTCCCCATCGGTGATGTCGGCGATATAGGCGCCAGCA
ACCGCACCTGTGGCGCCGGTGATGCCGGCCACGATGCGTCCGGCGTAGAGGATCGAGATCTCGATCCCGC
GAAATTAATACGACTCACTATAGGGGAATTGTGAGCGGATAACAATTCCCCTCTAGAAATAATTTTGTTT
AACTTTAAGAAGGAGATATACCATGGGCCATCATCATCATCATCACAGCAGCGGC
[168 nt withheld, positions 1946-2113]
GAATTCAGCAGCGGCAGCAGCGGCGAAAACCTGTATTTTCAGGGCTCCCATATGACCATGGACTCTGGAG
CAGACAACCAGCAGAGTGGAGATGCTGCTGTAACAGAAGCTGAAAGTCAACAAATGACAGTTCAAGCCCA
GCCACAGATTGCCACATTAGCCCAGGTATCCATGCCAGCAGCTCATGCGACGTCATCTTGTCCCACTGTA
ACCTTAGTGCAGCTGCCCAATGGGCAGACAGTCCAGGTCCATGGGGTCATCCAGGCGGCCCAGCCATCAG
TTATTCAGTCTCCACAAGTCCAAACAGTTCAGTCTTCCGCTAAGGACTTAAAAAGACTTTTCTCCGGAAC
TCAGATTTCAACTATTGCAGAAAGTGAAGATTCACAGGAGTCTGTGGATAGTGTAACTGATTCCCAAAAA
CGAAGGGAAATCCTTTCAAGGAGGCCTTCCTACAGGAAAATTTTGAATGACTTATCTTCTGATGCACCAG
GGGTGCCAAGGATTGAAGAAGAAAAATCAGAAGAAGAGACTTCAGCCCCTGCCATCACCACTGTAACAGT
GCCAACCCCGATTTACCAAACTAGCAGTGGGCAGTATATTGCCATTACCCAGGGAGGAGCAATACAGCTG
GCTAACAATGGTACCGATGGGGTACAGGGCCTGCAGACATTAACCATGACCAATGCAGCTGCCACTCAGC
CGGGTACTACCATTCTACAATATGCACAGACCACTGATGGACAGCAGATTCTAGTGCCCAGCAACCAAGT
TGTTGTTCAAGCTGCCTCTGGTGATGTACAAACATACCAGATTCGCACAGCACCCACTAGCACCATTGCC
CCTGGAGTTGTTATGGCGTCCTCCCCAGCACTTCCTACACAGCCTGCTGAATAATAGAAGCTTGCGGCCG
CACTCGAGCACCACCACCACCACCACTGAGATCCGGCTGCTAACAAAGCCCGAAAGGAAGCTGAGTTGGC
TGCTGCCACCGCTGAGCAATAACTAGCATAACCCCTTGGGGCCTCTAAACGGGTCTTGAGGGGTTTTTTG
CTGAAAGGAGGAACTATATCCGGATTGGCGAATGGG
[124 nt withheld, positions 3200-3323]
C
[91 nt withheld, positions 3325-3415]
A
[49 nt withheld, positions 3417-3465]
CCTTTGACGTTGGAGTCCACGTTCTTT
[37 nt withheld, positions 3493-3529]
ACCCTATCTCGGTCTATTCTTTTGATTTATAAGGGATTTTGCCGATTTCGGCCTATTGGTTAAAAAATGA
GCTGATTTAACAAAAATTTAACGCGAATTTTAACAAAATATTAACGCTTACAATTTAGGTGGCACTTTTC
GGGGAAATGTGCGCGGAACCCCTATTTGTTTATTTTTCTAAATACATTCAAATATGTATCCGCTCATGAG
ACAATAACCCTGATAAATGCTTCAATAATATTGAAAAAGGAAGAGTATGAGTATTCAACATTTCCGTGTC
GCCCTTATTCCCTTTTTTGCGGCATTTTGCCTTCCTGTTTTTGCTCACCCAGAAACGCTGGTGAAAGTAA
AAGATGCTGAAGATCAGTTGGGTGCACGAGTGGGTTACATCGAACTGGATCTCAACAGCGGTAAGATCCT
TGAGAGTTTTCGCCCCGAAGAACGTTTTCCAATGATGAGCACTTTTAAAGTTCTGCTATGTGGCGCGGTA
TTATCCCGTATTGACGCCGGGCAAGAGCAACTCGGTCGCCGCATACACTATTCTCAGAATGACTTGGTTG
AGTACTCACCAGTCACAGAAAAGCATCTTACGGATGGCATGACAGTAAGAGAATTATGCAGTGCTGCCAT
AACCATGAGTGATAACACTGCGGCCAACTTACTTCTGACAACGATCGGAGGACCGAAGGAGCTAACCGCT
TTTTTGCACAACATGGGGGATCATGTAACTCGCCTTGATCGTTGGGAACCGGAGCTGAATGAAGCCATAC
CAAACGACGAGCGTGACACCACGATGCCTGCAGCAATGGCAACAACGTTGCGCAAACTATTAACTGGCGA
ACTACTTACTCTAGCTTCCCGGCAACAATTAATAGACTGGATGGAGGCGGATAAAGTTGCAGGACCACTT
CTGCGCTCGGCCCTTCCGGCTGGCTGGTTTATTGCTGATAAATCTGGAGCCGGTGAGCGTGGGTCTCGCG
GTATCATTGCAGCACTGGGGCCAGATGGTAAGCCCTCCCGTATCGTAGTTATCTACACGACGGGGAGTCA
GGCAACTATGGATGAACGAAATAGACAGATCGCTGAGATAGGTGCCTCACTGATTAAGCATTGGTAACTG
TCAGACCAAGTTTACTCATATATACTTTAGATTGATTTAAAACTTCATTTTTAATTTAAAAGGATCTAGG
TGAAGATCCTTTTTGATAATCTCATGACCAAAATCCCTTAACGTGAGTTTTCGTTCCACTGAGCGTCAGA
CCCCGTAGAAAAGATCAAAGGATCTTCTTGAGATCCTTTTTTTCTGCGCGTAATCTGCTGCTTGCAAACA
AAAAAACCACCGCTACCAGCGGTGGTTTGTTTGCCGGATCAAGAGCTACCAACTCTTTTTCCGAAGGTAA
CTGGCTTCAGCAGAGCGCAGATACCAAATACTGTCCTTCTAGTGTAGCCGTAGTTAGGCCACCACTTCAA
GAACTCTGTAGCACCGCCTACATACCTCGCTCTGCTAATCCTGTTACCAGTGGCTGCTGCCAGTGGCGAT
AAGTCGTGTCTTACCGGGTTGGACTCAAGACGATAGTTACCGGATAAGGCGCAGCGGTCGGGCTGAACGG
GGGGTTCGTGCACACAGCCCAGCTTGGAGCGAACGACCTACACCGAACTGAGATACCTACAGCGTGAGCT
ATGAGAAAGCGCCACGCTTCCCGAAGGGAGAAAGGCGGACAGGTATCCGGTAAGCGGCAGGGTCGGAACA
GGAGAGCGCACGAGGGAGCTTCCAGGGGGAAACGCCTGGTATCTTTATAGTCCTGTCGGGTTTCGCCACC
TCTGACTTGAGCGTCGATTTTTGTGATGCTCGTCAGGGGGGCGGAGCCTATGGAAAAACGCCAGCAACGC
GGCCTTTTTACGGTTCCTGGCCTTTTGCTGGCCTTTTGCTCACATGTTCTTTCCTGCGTTATCCCCTGAT
TCTGTGGATAACCGTATTACCGCCTTTGAGTGAGCTGATACCGCTCGCCGCAGCCGAACGACCGAGCGCA
GCGAGTCAGTGAGCGAGGAAGCGGAAGAGCGCCTGATGCGGTATTTTCTCCTTACGCATCTGTGCGGTAT
TTCACACCGCAATGGTGCACTCTCAGTACAATCTGCTCTGATGCCGCATAGTTAAGCCAGTATACACTCC
GCTATCGCTACGTGACTGGGTCATGGCTGCGCCCCGACACCCGCCAACACCCGCTGACGCGCCCTGACGG
GCTTGTCTGCTCCCGGCATCCGCTTACAGACAAGCTGTGACCGTCTCCGGGAGCTGCATGTGTCAGAGGT
TTTCACCGTCATCACCGAAACGCGCGAGGCAGCTGCGGTAAAGCTCATCAGCGTGGTCGTGAAGCGATTC
ACAGATGTCTGCCTGTTCATCCGCGTCCAGCTCGTTGAGTTTCTCCAGAAGCGTTAATGTCTGGCTTCTG
ATAAAGCGGGCCATGTTAAGGGCGGTTTTTTCCTGTTTGGTCACTGATGCCTCCGTGTAAGGGGGATTTC
TGTTCATGGGGGTAATGATACCGATGAAACGAGAGAGGATGCTCACGATACGGGTTACTGATGATGAACA
TGCCCGGTTACTGGAACGTTGTGAGGGTAAACAACTGGCGGTATGGATGCGGCGGGACCAGAGAAAAATC
ACTCAGGGTCAATGCCAGCGCTTCGTTAATACAGATGTAGGTGTTCCACAGGGTAGCCAGCAGCATCCTG
CGATGCAGATCCGGAACATAATGGTGCAGGGCGCTGACTTCCGCGTTTCCAGACTTTACGAAACACGGAA
ACCGAAGACCATTCATGTTGTTGCTCAGGTCGCAGACGTTTTGCAGCAGCAGTCGCTTCACGTTCGCTCG
CGTATCGGTGATTCATTCTGCTAACCAGTAAGGCAACCCCGCCAGCCTAGCCGGGTCCTCAACGACAGGA
GCACGA
Features (pLannotate 1.2.2; 22 found; start..end, strand, type, name):
     17..308     -  CDS            TcR (fragment): tetracycline efflux protein; tet; confers resistance to tetracycline
    323..344     -  protein_bind   CAP binding site: CAP binding activates transcription in the presence of cAMP. E. coli catabolite activator protein
    357..1439    -  CDS            lacI: lac repressor; lacI; The lac repressor binds to the lac operator to inhibit transcription in E. coli. This inhibition can be relieved by adding lactose or isopropyl-β-D-thiogalactopyranoside (IPTG).
   1440..1517    -  promoter       lacI promoter: lacI
   1525..1804    -  CDS            TcR (fragment): tetracycline efflux protein; tet; confers resistance to tetracycline
   1826..1844    +  promoter       T7 promoter: promoter for bacteriophage T7 RNA polymerase
   1845..1869    +  protein_bind   lac operator: The lac repressor binds to the lac operator to inhibit transcription in E. coli. This inhibition can be relieved by adding lactose or isopropyl-β-D-thiogalactopyranoside (IPTG). lac repressor encoded by lacI
   1884..1906    +  RBS            RBS: efficient ribosome binding site from bacteriophage T7 gene 10 (Olins and Rangwala, 1989)
   1919..1935    +  CDS            capTEV™ (fragment): composite tag for in vivo biotinylation, TEV protease cleavage, and 6xHis tagging
   1949..2113    +  CDS            spg (fragment) (sequence withheld): SPG1_STRSG - Experimental evidence at protein level: Swiss-Prot protein existence level 1. Binds to the constant Fc region of IgG with high affinity. From Streptococcus sp. group G.
   2138..2158    +  CDS            TEV site: tobacco etch virus (TEV) protease recognition and cleavage site
   2165..3004    +  CDS            Creb1 (fragment): CREB1_RAT - Also known as Creb-1. Experimental evidence at protein level: Swiss-Prot protein existence level 1. Phosphorylation-dependent transcription factor that stimulates transcription upon binding to the DNA cAMP response element (CRE), a sequence present in many viral and cellular promoters. Transcription activation is enhanced by the TORC coactivators which act independently of Ser-119 phosphorylation. Involved in different cellular processes including the synchronization of circadian rhythmicity and the differentiation of adipose cells (By similarity). From Rattus norvegicus (Rat).
   3032..3049    +  CDS            9xHis (fragment): 9xHis affinity tag
   3059..3108    +  CDS            SET1 (fragment): solubility-enhancement tag derived from T7 phage gene 10B
   3116..3163    +  terminator     T7 terminator: transcription terminator for bacteriophage T7 RNA polymerase
   3200..3628    +  rep_origin     f1 ori (sequence partly withheld): f1 bacteriophage origin of replication; arrow indicates direction of (+) strand synthesis
   3681..3785    +  promoter       AmpR promoter: bla
   3786..4646    +  CDS            AmpR: β-lactamase; bla; confers resistance to ampicillin, carbenicillin, and related antibiotics
   4817..5405    +  rep_origin     ori: high-copy-number ColE1/pMB1/pBR322/pUC origin of replication
   5591..5730    -  misc_feature   bom: basis of mobility region from pBR322
   5832..6023    -  CDS            rop: Rop protein, which maintains plasmids at low copy number; rop
   6040..6420    +  CDS            YPB1_ECOLX: Protein predicted: Swiss-Prot protein existence level 4. From Escherichia coli.
