[The description below was written by a language model from this plasmid's Addgene catalogue record and pLannotate feature annotations shown in this document.]
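Description:
H6Gb1-CREB(1-280) A50C,C90A is a pET21-based bacterial expression plasmid (about 6.5 kb) for producing an N-terminal portion of rat CREB1 in E. coli. It replicates from a pBR322-type ColE1 origin accompanied by the bom region and the rop gene, consistent with its listing as low copy, and is selected with ampicillin through the β-lactamase gene. An f1 origin is also present. The short tetracycline-resistance fragments flagging either side of the lacI cassette are remnants of the pBR322-derived backbone rather than functional markers.

Expression is driven by a T7 promoter followed by a lac operator and the phage T7 gene 10 ribosome binding site, with a plasmid-borne lacI gene supplying repressor, so transcription requires a host providing T7 RNA polymerase and is induced with IPTG. The open reading frame begins with a His6 tag for metal-affinity purification, followed by the GB1 domain of streptococcal protein G (a small fusion partner commonly used to improve expression and solubility), a TEV protease site for removing the tags, and then CREB1 residues 1–280, cloned between NdeI and HindIII. The insert carries the substitutions A50C and C90A, which add a cysteine at position 50 and remove the one at position 90; the record does not state the reason for this change. A vector-encoded His-tag sequence lies downstream of the insert before the T7 terminator, but the record lists only the N-terminal tag, and it does not say whether the downstream tag is translated. The stated purpose is bacterial expression of CREB1 domains, in connection with work on the disordered, glutamine-rich CREB transactivation domain.
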