Addgene plasmid #217985: H6Gb1-CREB(1-280) A50C,C90A
Purpose: bacterial expression of CREB1 domains
Depositing lab: Peter Wright. Depositing organization: Scripps California (The Scripps Research Institute). Publication: Glutamine-rich regions of the disordered CREB transactivation domain mediate dynamic intra- and intermolecular interactions. Martinez-Yamout MA, Nasir I, Shnitkind S, Ellis JP, Berlow RB, Kroon G, Deniz AA, Dyson HJ, Wright PE. Proc Natl Acad Sci U S A. 2023 Nov 21;120(47):e2313835120. doi: 10.1073/pnas.2313835120. Epub 2023 Nov 14. PubMed 37971402.
Backbone
  Vector backbone: pet21
  Vector type: Bacterial Expression
Growth in bacteria
  Bacterial resistance: Ampicillin, 100 μg/mL
  Growth temperature: 37°C
  Growth strain: DH5alpha
  Copy number: Low Copy
Gene/Insert
  Gene/Insert name: CREB1
  Species: R. norvegicus (rat)
  Insert size (bp): 848
  Mutation: A50C, C90A
  Entrez Gene: Creb1 (a.k.a. Creb)
  Promoter: T7
  Tag / fusion protein: His6-GB1-tev (N terminal on backbone)
  Cloning method: Restriction Enzyme; 5′ cloning site NdeI (not destroyed); 3′ cloning site HindIII (not destroyed)
  Sequencing primers: 5′ T7 promoter; 3′ T7 terminator
Terms and licenses: Academic/Nonprofit Terms; Industry Terms: Not Available to Industry
How to cite: H6Gb1-CREB(1-280) A50C,C90A was a gift from Peter Wright (Addgene plasmid # 217985 ; http://n2t.net/addgene:217985 ; RRID:Addgene_217985)
