>Addgene plasmid #217985 | H6Gb1-CREB(1-280) A50C,C90A | depositor partial sequence | sequence record 429505 | T7 promoter to terminator
ATGGGCCATCATCATCATCATCACAGCAGCGGC
[168 nt withheld, positions 34-201]
GAATTCAGCAGCGGCAGCAGCGGCGAAAACCTGTATTTTCAGGGCTCCCATATGACCATGGACTCTGGAG
CAGACAACCAGCAGAGTGGAGATGCTGCTGTAACAGAAGCTGAAAGTCAACAAATGACAGTTCAAGCCCA
GCCACAGATTGCCACATTAGCCCAGGTATCCATGCCAGCAGCTCATGCGACGTCATCTTGTCCCACTGTA
ACCTTAGTGCAGCTGCCCAATGGGCAGACAGTCCAGGTCCATGGGGTCATCCAGGCGGCCCAGCCATCAG
TTATTCAGTCTCCACAAGTCCAAACAGTTCAGTCTTCCGCTAAGGACTTAAAAAGACTTTTCTCCGGAAC
TCAGATTTCAACTATTGCAGAAAGTGAAGATTCACAGGAGTCTGTGGATAGTGTAACTGATTCCCAAAAA
CGAAGGGAAATCCTTTCAAGGAGGCCTTCCTACAGGAAAATTTTGAATGACTTATCTTCTGATGCACCAG
GGGTGCCAAGGATTGAAGAAGAAAAATCAGAAGAAGAGACTTCAGCCCCTGCCATCACCACTGTAACAGT
GCCAACCCCGATTTACCAAACTAGCAGTGGGCAGTATATTGCCATTACCCAGGGAGGAGCAATACAGCTG
GCTAACAATGGTACCGATGGGGTACAGGGCCTGCAGACATTAACCATGACCAATGCAGCTGCCACTCAGC
CGGGTACTACCATTCTACAATATGCACAGACCACTGATGGACAGCAGATTCTAGTGCCCAGCAACCAAGT
TGTTGTTCAAGCTGCCTCTGGTGATGTACAAACATACCAGATTCGCACAGCACCCACTAGCACCATTGCC
CCTGGAGTTGTTATGGCGTCCTCCCCAGCACTTCCTACACAGCCTGCTGAATAATAGA
